Addgene plasmid #30074: HL 3395 (=HL 862 + pHL 1009)
Depositing lab: Han Lim. Depositing organization: University of California, Berkeley. Publication: Disruption of small RNA signaling caused by competition for Hfq. Hussein R, Lim HN. Proc Natl Acad Sci U S A. 2011 Jan 18;108(3):1110-5. doi: 10.1073/pnas.1010082108. Epub 2010 Dec 28. PubMed 21189298.
Backbone
  Vector backbone: ColE (from pZ system) + AmpR
  Backbone manufacturer: Lim Lab (modified from Rolf Lutz and Hermann Bujard, 1997)
  Backbone size w/o insert (bp): 2000
  Vector type: Bacterial Expression, Synthetic Biology
Growth in bacteria
  Bacterial resistance: Ampicillin, 100 μg/mL
  Growth temperature: 37°C
  Growth strain: HL 862
  Copy number: High Copy
Gene/Insert
  Gene/Insert name: pLlacO-1:MicC-mCherry, pLtetO-1:RBS (st7) gfp
  Species: E. coli
  Insert size (bp): 2400
  Tag / fusion protein: mCherry, GFP (C terminal on backbone)
  Cloning method: Restriction Enzyme; 5′ cloning site AatII (not destroyed); 3′ cloning site ApaI (not destroyed)
  Sequencing primers: 5′ ctcatgagcggatacat atttgaa; 3′ agctgatacc gctcgccgca gccgaacg
Terms and licenses: Academic/Nonprofit Terms; Industry Terms: Not Available to Industry
Depositor comments: Please note that this plasmid may require a unique bacterial strain, so make sure to confirm that you can also obtain the appropriate growth strain. Please contact us or contact our distributors if you have any questions.
How to cite: HL 3395 (=HL 862 + pHL 1009) was a gift from Han Lim (Addgene plasmid # 30074 ; http://n2t.net/addgene:30074 ; RRID:Addgene_30074)
