[The description below was written by a language model from this plasmid's Addgene catalogue record.]
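Description:
HL 3395 is a strain-plus-plasmid deposit: the name indicates plasmid pHL 1009 carried in the E. coli host strain HL 862, and the record notes that the plasmid may depend on this particular growth strain. The plasmid is a bacterial expression and synthetic-biology construct built on a modified pZ-system backbone of roughly 2 kb. It combines a ColE-type origin of replication, which gives high copy number, with an ampicillin resistance marker for selection. The insert of about 2.4 kb sits between AatII and ApaI sites, both of which were preserved during cloning.

The payload consists of two independently regulated cassettes. In the first, the PLlacO-1 promoter, a synthetic lambda PL derivative bearing lac operators and therefore repressed by LacI and inducible with IPTG, drives a unit described as MicC-mCherry. MicC is an E. coli small regulatory RNA that acts through the chaperone Hfq. The record does not specify how MicC and mCherry are joined, though a reasonable reading is that the red reporter tracks expression from this promoter. In the second cassette, the PLtetO-1 promoter, which is repressed by TetR and induced by anhydrotetracycline, drives gfp behind a ribosome binding site designated st7. Use of both promoters presumably relies on repressors supplied by the host, but the genotype of HL 862 is not given.

The associated study examined how competition among small RNAs for Hfq disrupts small RNA signalling. This construct fits that context as a dual-colour reporter in which sRNA expression can be tuned while a second fluorescent output is monitored separately. No feature table was provided, so the arrangement of terminators and other elements is not documented.
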