>Addgene plasmid #30074 | HL 3395 (=HL 862 + pHL 1009) | addgene partial sequence | sequence record 35290 | 30074 with mCherry-R
CCTCGCCCTCGCCCTCGATCTCGAACTCGTGGCCGTTCACGGAGCCCTCCATGTGCACCTTGAAGCGCAT
GAACTCCTTGATGATGGCCATGTTATCCTCCTCGCCCTTGCTCACCATCGTACGTTTCTCCTCTTTAATA
AGCTTCTGGATAAGGATTATCCAATTCTAAAAAAAAAGCCCGGACGACTGTTCGGGCTTGTCTTTTTATA
TGTTGGAAAATCAGTGGCAATGCAATGGCCCAACAGAAAATAAAATCTGTGACAATAAAGGCATATAACC
CGGGAGTATCTTGTTATCCGCTCACAATGTCAATGTTATCCGCTCACATTTATGGATCCCCTAGGTCTAG
GGCGGCGGATTTGTCCTACTCAGGAGAGCGTTCACCGACAAACAACAGATAAAACGAAAGGCCCAGTCTT
TCGACTGAGCCTTTCGTTTTATTTGATGCCTGGCAGTTCCCTACTCTCGCATGGGGAGACCCCACACTAC
CATCGGCGCTACGGCGTTTCACTTCTGAGTTCGGCATGGGGTCAGGTGGGACCACCGCGCTACTGCCGCC
AGGCAAATTCTGTTTTATCAGACCGCTTCTGCGTTCTGATTTAATCTGTATCAGGCTGAAAATCTTCTCT
CATCCGCCAAAACAGCCAAGCTAGCTTTTATTTGTAGAGCTCATCCATGCCATGTGTAATCCCAGCAGCT
GTTACAAACTCAAGAAGGACCATGTGGTCTCTCTTTTCGTTGGGATCTTTCGAAAGGGCAGATTGTGTGG
ACAGGTAATGGTTGTCTGGTAAAAGGACAGGGCCATCGCCAATTGGAGTATTTTGTTGATAATGGTCTGC
TAGTTGAACGCTTCCATCTTCAATGTTGTGTCTAATTTTGAAGTTAACTTTGATTCCATTCTTTTGTTTG
TCTGCCATGATGTATACATTGTGTGA
