>Addgene plasmid #30074 | HL 3395 (=HL 862 + pHL 1009) | depositor partial sequence | sequence record 37446 | Vector backbone, ColE from pZ system + AmpR
CCCGGGGGATCCCATGGTACGCGTGCTAGAGGCATCAAATAAAACGAAAGGCTCAGTCGAAAGACTGGGC
CTTTCGTTTTATCTGTTGTTTGTCGGTGAACGCTCTCCTGAGTAGGACAAATCCGCCGCCCTAGACCTAG
GCGTTCGGCTGCGGCGAGCGGTATCAGCTCACTCAAAGGCGGTAATACGGTTATCCACAGAATCAGGGGA
TAACGCAGGAAAGAACATGTGAGCAAAAGGCCAGCAAAAGGCCAGGAACCGTAAAAAGGCCGCGTTGCTG
GCGTTTTTCCATAGGCTCCGCCCCCCTGACGAGCATCACAAAAATCGACGCTCAAGTCAGAGGTGGCGAA
ACCCGACAGGACTATAAAGATACCAGGCGTTTCCCCCTGGAAGCTCCCTCGTGCGCTCTCCTGTTCCGAC
CCTGCCGCTTACCGGATACCTGTCCGCCTTTCTCCCTTCGGGAAGCGTGGCGCTTTCTCAATGCTCACGC
TGTAGGTATCTCAGTTCGGTGTAGGTCGTTCGCTCCAAGCTGGGCTGTGTGCACGAACCCCCCGTTCAGC
CCGACCGCTGCGCCTTATCCGGTAACTATCGTCTTGAGTCCAACCCGGTAAGACACGACTTATCGCCACT
GGCAGCAGCCACTGGTAACAGGATTAGCAGAGCGAGGTATGTAGGCGGTGCTACAGAGTTCTTGAAGTGG
TGGCCTAACTACGGCTACACTAGAAGGACAGTATTTGGTATCTGCGCTCTGCTGAAGCCAGTTACCTTCG
GAAAAAGAGTTGGTAGCTCTTGATCCGGCAAACAAACCACCGCTGGTAGCGGTGGTTTTTTTGTTTGCAA
GCAGCAGATTACGCGCAGAAAAAAAGGATCTCAAGAAGATCCTTTGATCTTTTCTACGGGGTCTGACGCT
CAGTGGAACGAAAACTCACGTTAAGGGATTTTGGTCATGACTAGTGCTTGGATTCTCACCAATAAAAAAC
GCCCGGCGGCAACCGAGCGTTCTGAACAAATCCAGATGGAGTTCTGAGGTCATTACTGGATCTATCAACA
GGAGTCCAAGCGAGCTCGTAAACTTGGTCTGACAGTTACCAATGCTTAATCAGTGAGGCACCTATCTCAG
CGATCTGTCTATTTCGTTCATCCATAGTTGCCTGACTCCCCGTCGTGTAGATAACTACGATACGGGAGGG
CTTACCATCTGGCCCCAGTGCTGCAATGATACCGCGAGACCCACGCTCACCGGCTCCAGATTTATCAGCA
ATAAACCAGCCAGCCGGAAGGGCCGAGCGCAGAAGTGGTCCTGCAACTTTATCCGCCTCCATCCAGTCTA
TTAATTGTTGCCGGGAAGCTAGAGTAAGTAGTTCGCCAGTTAATAGTTTGCGCAACGTTGTTGCCATTGC
TACAGGCATCGTGGTGTCACGCTCGTCGTTTGGTATGGCTTCATTCAGCTCCGGTTCCCAACGATCAAGG
CGAGTTACATGATCCCCCATGTTGTGCAAAAAAGCGGTTAGCTCCTTCGGTCCTCCGATCGTTGTCAGAA
GTAAGTTGGCCGCAGTGTTATCACTCATGGTTATGGCAGCACTGCATAATTCTCTTACTGTCATGCCATC
CGTAAGATGCTTTTCTGTGACTGGTGAGTACTCAACCAAGTCATTCTGAGAATAGTGTATGCGGCGACCG
AGTTGCTCTTGCCCGGCGTCAATACGGGATAATACCGCGCCACATAGCAGAACTTTAAAAGTGCTCATCA
TTGGAAAACGTTCTTCGGGGCGAAAACTCTCAAGGATCTTACCGCTGTTGAGATCCAGTTCGATGTAACC
CACTCGTGCACCCAACTGATCTTCAGCATCTTTTACTTTCACCAGCGTTTCTGGGTGAGCAAAAACAGGA
AGGCAAAATGCCGCAAAAAAGGGAATAAGGGCGACACGGAAATGTTGAATACTCATACTCTTCCTTTTTC
AATATTATTGAAGCATTTATCAGGGTTATTGTCTCATGAGCGGATACATATTTGAATGTATTTAGAAAAA
TAAACAAATAGGGGTTCCGCGCACATTTCCCCGAAAAGTGCCACCTGACGTC
