>Addgene plasmid #30074 | HL 3395 (=HL 862 + pHL 1009) | depositor partial sequence | sequence record 37447 | micC
TTATATGCCTTTATTGTCACAGATTTTATTTTCTGTTGGGCCATTGCATTGCCACTGATTTTCCAACATA
TAAAAAGACAAGCCCGAACAGTCGTCCGGGCTTTTTTTTTAGAATTGGATAATCCTTATCCAG
