>Addgene plasmid #30074 | HL 3395 (=HL 862 + pHL 1009) | addgene partial sequence | sequence record 38030 | GFP-R 5'-CCATCTAATTCAACAAGAATTGGGACAAC-3'
ACGCATTTTTTTTCCTCCTTAGTCGACAGTATCTCTATCACTGATAGGGATGTCAATCTCTATCACTGAT
AGGGACTCGAGGTGAAGACGAAAGGGCCTCGTGATACGCCTATTTTTATAGGTTAATGTCATGATAATAA
TGGTTTCTTAGACGTCAGGTGGCACTTTTCGGGGAAATGTGCGCGGAACCCCTATTTGTTTATTTTTCTA
AATACATTCAAATATGTATCCGCTCATGAGACAATAACCCTGATAAATGCTTCAATAATATTGAAAAAGG
AAGAGTATGAGTATTCAACATTTCCGTGTCGCCCTTATTCCCTTTTTTGCGGCATTTTGCCTTCCTGTTT
TTGCTCACCCAGAAACGCTGGTGAAAGTAAAAGATGCTGAAGATCAGTTGGGTGCACGAGTGGGTTACAT
CGAACTGGATCTCAACAGCGGTAAGATCCTTGAGAGTTTTCGCCCCGAAGAACGTTTTCCAATGATGAGC
ACTTTTAAAGTTCTGCTATGTGGCGCGGTATTATCCCGTATTGACGCCGGGCAAGAGCAACTCGGTCGCC
GCATACACTATTCTCAGAATGACTTGGTTGAGTACTCACCAGTCACAGAAAAGCATCTTACGGATGGCAT
GACAGTAAGAGAATTATGCAGTGCTGCCATAACCATGAGTGATAACACTGCGGCCAACTTACTTCTGACA
ACGATCGGAGGACCGAAGGAGCTAACCGCTTTTTTGCACAACATGGGGGATCATGTAACTCGCCTTGATC
GTTGGGAACCGGAGCTGAATGAAGCCATACCAAACGACGAGCGTGACACCACGATGCCTGTAGCAATGGC
AACAACGTTGCGCAAACTATTAACTGGCGAACTACTTACTCTAGC
