>Addgene plasmid #30074 | HL 3395 (=HL 862 + pHL 1009) | addgene partial sequence | sequence record 51591 | AmpSeqF
TTCCGCGCACATTTCCCCGAAAAGTGCCACCTGACGTCTAAGAAACCATTATTATCATGACATTAACCTA
TAAAAATAGGCGTATCACGAGGCCCTTTCGTCTTCACCTCGAGTCCCTATCAGTGATAGAGATTGACATC
CCTATCAGTGATAGAGATACTGTCGACTAAGGAGGAAAAAAAATGCGTAAAGGAGAAGAACTTTTCACTG
GAGTTGTCCCAATTCTTGTTGAATTAGATGGTGATGTTAATGGGCACAAATTTTCTGTCAGTGGAGAGGG
TGAAGGTGATGCAACATACGGAAAACTTACCCTTAAATTTATTTGCACTACTGGAAAACTACCTGTTCCA
TGGCCAACACTTGTCACTACTTTCGGTTATGGTGTTCAATGCTTTGCGAGATACCCAGATCATATGAAAC
AGCATGACTTTTTCAAGAGTGCCATGCCCGAAGGTTATGTACAGGAAAGAACTATATTTTTCAAAGATGA
CGGGAACTACAAGACACGTGCTGAAGTCAAGTTTGAAGGTGATACCCTTGTTAATAGAATCGAGTTAAAA
GGTATTGATTTTAAAGAAGATGGAAACATTCTTGGACACAAATTGGAATACAACTATAACTCACACAATG
TATACATCATGGCAGACAAACAAAAGAATGGAATCAAAGTTAACTTCAAAATTAGACACAACATTGAAGA
TGGAAGCGTTCAACTAGCAGACCATTATCAACAAAATACTCCAATTGGCGATGGCCCTGTCCTTTTACCA
GACAACCATTACCTGTCCACACAATCTGCCCTTTCGAAAGATCCCAACGAAAAGAGAGACCACATGGTCC
TTCTTGAGTTTGTAACAGCT
